>Addgene plasmid #183072 | pCJH021_SC101_pLAC_Cas12c2_Kan | addgene full sequence | sequence record 358156 | Addgene NGS Result
TGCGGCAAGACCATGCATGCGGACGAAAACGCGGCGGTTAACATTGGTGGCAAGTTTATCGCGGACATTG
AGAAATAAGCTGCAAGGAGGACTTTGGCAGGTGCTCTCCTGAGTAGGACAAATCCGCCGCCCTAGACCTA
GGGTACGGGTTTTGCTGCCCGCAAACGGGCTGTTCTGGTGTTGCTAGTTTGTTATCAGAATCGCAGATCC
GGCTTCAGCCGGTTTGCCGGCTGAAAGCACTATTTCTTCCAGAATTGCCATGATTTTTTCCCCACGGGAG
GCGTCACTGGCTCCCGTGTTGTCGGCAGCTTTGATTCGATAAGCAGCATCGCCTGTTTCAGGCTGTCTAT
GTGTGACTGTTGAGCTGTAACAAGTTGTCTCAGGTGTTCAATTTCATGTTCTAGTTGCTTTGTTTTACTG
GTTTCACCTGTTCTATTAGGTGTTACATGCTGTTCATCTGTTACATTGTCGATCTGTTCATGGTGAACAG
CTTTGAATGCACCAAAAACTCGTAAAAGCTCTGATGTATCTATCTTTTTTACACCGTTTTCATCTGTGCA
TATGGACAGTTTTCCCTTTGATATGTAACGGTGAACAGTTGTTCTACTTTTGTTTGTTAGTCTTGATGCT
TCACTGATAGATACAAGAGCCATAAGAACCTCAGATCCTTCCGTATTTAGCCAGTATGTTCTCTAGTGTG
GTTCGTTGTTTTTGCGTGAGCCATGAGAACGAACCATTGAGATCATACTTACTTTGCATGTCACTCAAAA
ATTTTGCCTCAAAACTGGTGAGCTGAATTTTTGCAGTTAAAGCATCGTGTAGTGTTTTTCTTAGTCCGTT
ATGTAGGTAGGAATCTGATGTAATGGTTGTTGGTATTTTGTCACCATTCATTTTTATCTGGTTGTTCTCA
AGTTCGGTTACGAGATCCATTTGTCTATCTAGTTCAACTTGGAAAATCAACGTATCAGTCGGGCGGCCTC
GCTTATCAACCACCAATTTCATATTGCTGTAAGTGTTTAAATCTTTACTTATTGGTTTCAAAACCCATTG
GTTAAGCCTTTTAAACTCATGGTAGTTATTTTCAAGCATTAACATGAACTTAAATTCATCAAGGCTAATC
TCTATATTTGCCTTGTGAGTTTTCTTTTGTGTTAGTTCTTTTAATAACCACTCATAAATCCTCATAGAGT
ATTTGTTTTCAAAAGACTTAACATGTTCCAGATTATATTTTATGAATTTTTTTAACTGGAAAAGATAAGG
CAATATCTCTTCACTAAAAACTAATTCTAATTTTTCGCTTGAGAACTTGGCATAGTTTGTCCACTGGAAA
ATCTCAAAGCCTTTAACCAAAGGATTCCTGATTTCCACAGTTCTCGTCATCAGCTCTCTGGTTGCTTTAG
CTAATACACCATAAGCATTTTCCCTACTGATGTTCATCATCTGAGCGTATTGGTTATAAGTGAACGATAC
CGTCCGTTCTTTCCTTGTAGGGTTTTCAATCGTGGGGTTGAGTAGTGCCACACAGCATAAAATTAGCTTG
GTTTCATGCTCCGTTAAGTCATAGCGACTAATCGCTAGTTCATTTGCTTTGAAAACAACTAATTCAGACA
TACATCTCAATTGGTCTAGGTGATTTTAATCACTATACCAATTGAGATGGGCTAGTCAATGATAATTACT
AGTCCTTTTCCTTTGAGTTGTGGGTATCTGTAAATTCTGCTAGACCTTTGCTGGAAAACTTGTAAATTCT
GCTATACCCTCTGTAAATTCCGCTAGACCTTTGTGTGTTTTTTTTGTTTATATTCAAGTGGTTATAATTT
ATAGAATAAAGAAAGAATAAAAAAAGATAAAAAGAATAGATCCCAGCCCTGTGTATAACTCACTACTTTA
GTCAGTTCCGCAGTATTACAAAAGGATGTCGCAAACGCTGTTTGCTCCTCTACAAAACAGACCTTAAAAC
CCTAAAGGCTTAAGTAGCACCCTCGCAAGCTCGGGCAAATCGCTGAATATTCCTTTTGTCTCCGACCATC
AGGCACCTGAGTCGCTGTCTTTTTCGTGACATTCAGTTCGCTGCGCTCACGGCTCTGGCAGTGAATGGGG
GTAAATGGCACTACAGGCGCCTTTTATGGATTCATGCAAGGAAACTACCCATAATACAAGAAAAGCCCGT
CACGGGCTTCTCAGGGCGTTTTATGGCGGGTCTGCTATGTGGTGCTATCTGACTTTTTGCTGTTCAGCAG
TTCCTGCCCTCTGATTTTCCAGTCTGACCACTTCGGATTATCCCGTGACAGGTCATTCAGACTGGCTAAT
GCACCCAGTAAGGCAGCGGTATCATCAACAGGCTTACCCGTCTTACTGTCCCTAGTGTCAGATTTCTTAC
TTTATTCAGGCGATTACGTGTTACAACCAATTAACCAATTCTGATTAGAAAAACTCATCGAGCATCAAAT
GAAACTGCAATTTATTCATATCAGGATTATCAATACCATATTTTTGAAAAAGCCGTTTCTGTAATGAAGG
AGAAAACTCACCGAGGCAGTTCCATAGGATGGCAAGATCCTGGTATCGGTCTGCGATTCCGACTCGTCCA
ACATCAATACAACCTATTAATTTCCCCTCGTCAAAAATAAGGTTATCAAGTGAGAAATCACCATGAGTGA
CGACTGAATCCGGTGAGAATGGCAAAAGCTTATGCATTTCTTTCCAGACTTGTTCAACAGGCCAGCCATT
ACGCTCGTCATCAAAATCACTCGCATCAACCAAACCGTTATTCATTCGTGATTGCGCCTGAGCGAGGCGA
AATACGCGATCGCTGTTAAAAGGACAATTACAAACAGGAATCGAATGCAACCGGCGCAGGAACACTGCCA
GCGCATCAACAATATTTTCACCTGAATCAGGATATTCTTCTAATACCTGGAATGCTGTTTTCCCGGGGAT
CGCAGTGGTGAGTAACCATGCATCATCAGGAGTACGGATAAAATGCTTGATGGTCGGAAGAGGCATAAAT
TCCGTCAGCCAGTTTAGTCTGACCATCTCATCTGTAACATCATTGGCAACGCTACCTTTGCCATGTTTCA
GAAACAACTCTGGCGCATCGGGCTTCCCATACAATCGATAGATTGTCGCACCTGATTGCCCGACATTATC
GCGAGCCCATTTATACCCATATAAATCAGCATCCATGTTGGAATTTAATCGCGGCCTGGAGCAAGACGTT
TCCCGTTGAATATGGCTCATAACACCCCTTGTATTACTGTTTATGTAAGCAGACAGTTTTATTGTTCATG
ATGATATATTTTTATCTTGTGCAATGTAACATCAGAGATTTTGAGACACAACGTGGCTTTGTCGAATAAA
TCGAACTTTTGCTGAGTTGAAGGATCAGCACCTGCCCGAACCAGAGACTTATCTCAGGTTGCGCTCACTG
CCCGCTTTCCAGTCGGGAAACCTGTCGTGCCAGCTGCATTAATGAATCGGCCAACGCGCGGGGAGAGGCG
GTTTGCGTATTGGGCGCCAGGGTGGTTTTTCTTTTCACCAGTGATACGGGCAACAGCTGATTGCCCTTCA
CCGCCTGGCCCTGAGAGAGTTGCAGCAAGCGGTCCACGCTGGTTTGCCCCAGCAGGCGAAAATCCTGTTT
GATGGTGGTTAACGGCGGGATATAACATGAGCTGTCCTCGGTATCGTCGTATCCCACTACCGAGATGTCC
GCACCAACGCGCAGCCCGGACTCGGTAATGGCGCGCATTGCGCCCAGCGCCATCTGATCGTTGGCAACCA
GCATCGCAGTGGGAACGATGCCCTCATTCAGCATTTGCATGGTTTGTTGAAAACCGGACATGGCACTCCA
GTCGCCTTCCCGTTCCGCTATCGGCTGAATTTGATTGCGAGTGAGATATTTATGCCAGCCAGCCAGACGC
AGACGCGCCGAGACAGAACTTAATGGGCCCGCTAACAGCGCGATTTGCTGGTGACCCAATGCGACCAGAT
GCTCCACGCCCAGTCGCGTACCGTCCTCATGGGAGAAAATAATACTGTTGATGGGTGTCTGGTCAGAGAC
ATCAAGAAATAACGCCGGAACATTAGTGCAGGCAGCTTCCACAGCAATGGCATCCTGGTCATCCAGCGGA
TAGTTAATGATCAGCCCACTGACGCGTTGCGCGAGAAGATTGTGCACCGCCGCTTTACAGGCTTCGACGC
CGCTTCGTTCTACCATCGACACCACCACGCTGGCACCCAGTTGATCGGCGCGAGATTTAATCGCCGCGAC
AATTTGCGACGGCGCGTGCAGGGCCAGACTGGAGGTGGCAACGCCAATCAGCAACGACTGTTTGCCCGCC
AGTTGTTGTGCCACGCGGTTGGGAATGTAATTCAGCTCCGCCATCGCCGCTTCCACTTTTTCCCGCGTTT
TCGCAGAAACGTGGCTGGCCTGGTTCACCACGCGGGAAACGGTCTGATAAGAGACACCGGCATACTCTGC
GACATCGTATAACGTTACTGGTTTCACATTCACCACCCTGAATTGACTCTCTTCCGGGCGCTATCATGCC
ATACCGCGAAAGGTTTTGCGCCATTCGATGGTGTCCGGGATCTCGACGCTCTCCCTTATGCGACTCCTGC
ATTAGGAAGCAGCCCAGTAGTAGGTTGAGGCCGTTGAGCACCGCCGCCGCAAGGAATGGTGCATGCAAGG
AGATGGCGCCCAACAGTCCCCCGGCCACGGGGCCTGCCACCATACCCACGCCGAAACAAGCGCTCATGAG
CCCGAAGTGGCGAGCCCGATCTTCCCCATCGGTGATGTCGGCGATATAGGCGCCAGCAACCGCACCTGTG
GCGCCGGTGATGCCGGCCACGATGCGTCCGGCGTAGAGGATCGAGAATTGTGAGCGGATAACAATTGACA
TTGTGAGCGGATAACAAGATACTGAGCACCGTGTTAACTTTAAGAAGGAGATATACCATGACCAAACACA
GCATCCCGCTGCATGCGTTCCGTAACAGCGGCGCGGATGCGCGTAAGTGGAAAGGTCGTATTGCGCTGCT
GGCGAAGCGTGGCAAAGAAACCATGCGTACCCTGCAGTTTCCGCTGGAGATGAGCGAACCGGAGGCGGCG
GCGATCAACACCACCCCGTTTGCGGTGGCGTACAACGCGATTGAAGGCACCGGCAAAGGCACCCTGTTCG
ACTATTGGGCGAAGCTGCACCTGGCGGGTTTTCGTTTCTTTCCGAGCGGTGGCGCGGCGACCATCTTCCG
TCAGCAAGCGGTTTTTGAGGATGCGAGCTGGAACGCGGCGTTCTGCCAGCAAAGCGGCAAAGACTGGCCG
TGGCTGGTGCCGAGCAAGCTGTACGAACGTTTCACCAAAGCGCCGCGTGAGGTTGCGAAGAAAGATGGTA
GCAAGAAAAGCATCGAATTTACCCAGGAGAACGTGGCGAACGAGAGCCATGTGAGCCTGGTTGGCGCGAG
CATTACCGACAAGACCCCGGAAGATCAAAAGGAGTTCTTTCTGAAAATGGCGGGTGCGCTGGCGGAAAAG
TTCGATAGCTGGAAAAGCGCGAACGAGGACCGTATCGTGGCGATGAAGGTTATTGACGAATTTCTGAAAA
GCGAGGGTCTGCACCTGCCGAGCCTGGAAAACATCGCGGTGAAGTGCAGCGTTGAAACCAAACCGGATAA
CGCGACCGTGGCGTGGCATGATGCGCCGATGAGCGGCGTGCAGAACCTGGCGATCGGTGTTTTCGCGACC
TGCGCGAGCCGTATCGACAACATTTACGATCTGAACGGTGGCAAGCTGAGCAAACTGATTCAAGAAAGCG
CGACCACCCCGAACGTTACCGCGCTGAGCTGGCTGTTCGGCAAAGGTCTGGAGTATTTTCGTACCACCGA
CATCGATACCATTATGCAGGACTTTAACATCCCGGCGAGCGCGAAGGAAAGCATTAAACCGCTGGTTGAG
AGCGCGCAAGCGATCCCGACCATGACCGTTCTGGGCAAGAAAAACTACGCGCCGTTCCGTCCGAACTTTG
GTGGCAAGATCGATAGCTGGATTGCGAACTATGCGAGCCGTCTGATGCTGCTGAACGACATCCTGGAACA
GATTGAGCCGGGTTTCGAACTGCCGCAAGCGCTGCTGGATAACGAAACCCTGATGAGCGGCATCGACATG
ACCGGTGATGAACTGAAAGAGCTGATTGAAGCGGTGTACGCGTGGGTTGATGCGGCGAAACAAGGCCTGG
CGACCCTGCTGGGTCGTGGTGGCAACGTGGACGATGCGGTTCAGACCTTCGAACAATTTAGCGCGATGAT
GGATACCCTGAACGGCACCCTGAACACCATCAGCGCGCGTTATGTGCGTGCGGTTGAGATGGCGGGTAAA
GATGAAGCGCGTCTGGAGAAGCTGATCGAATGCAAATTCGACATTCCGAAGTGGTGCAAAAGCGTGCCGA
AGCTGGTTGGTATCAGCGGTGGCCTGCCGAAGGTGGAGGAAGAGATTAAAGTTATGAACGCGGCGTTTAA
AGACGTGCGTGCGCGTATGTTCGTTCGTTTTGAAGAGATTGCGGCGTATGTGGCGAGCAAGGGTGCGGGT
ATGGACGTTTATGATGCGCTGGAAAAACGTGAACTGGAGCAGATTAAGAAACTGAAAAGCGCGGTGCCGG
AGCGTGCGCACATCCAAGCGTACCGTGCGGTGCTGCATCGTATTGGTCGTGCGGTTCAGAACTGCAGCGA
AAAGACCAAACAACTGTTCAGCAGCAAGGTGATCGAGATGGGCGTTTTTAAAAACCCGAGCCACCTGAAC
AACTTCATCTTTAACCAGAAAGGTGCGATTTACCGTAGCCCGTTCGATCGTAGCCGTCACGCGCCGTATC
AACTGCATGCGGACAAGCTGCTGAAAAACGATTGGCTGGAGCTGCTGGCGGAAATTAGCGCGACCCTGAT
GGCGAGCGAGAGCACCGAACAGATGGAGGACGCGCTGCGTCTGGAACGTACCCGTCTGCAGCTGCAACTG
AGCGGCCTGCCGGATTGGGAGTATCCGGCGAGCCTGGCGAAGCCGGACATCGAAGTTGAGATTCAGACCG
CGCTGAAGATGCAACTGGCGAAAGACACCGTGACCAGCGATGTTCTGCAGCGTGCGTTCAACCTGTATAG
CAGCGTGCTGAGCGGTCTGACCTTTAAACTGCTGCGTCGTAGCTTCAGCCTGAAGATGCGTTTTAGCGTT
GCGGATACCACCCAACTGATCTACGTGCCGAAGGTTTGCGACTGGGCGATTCCGAAACAGTATCTGCAAG
CGGAAGGCGAGATCGGTATTGCGGCGCGTGTGGTTACCGAAAGCAGCCCGGCGAAAATGGTGACCGAAGT
TGAGATGAAGGAGCCGAAAGCGCTGGGCCACTTCATGCAGCAAGCGCCGCATGACTGGTACTTTGATGCG
AGCCTGGGTGGCACCCAGGTGGCGGGTCGTATCGTTGAGAAGGGCAAAGAAGTGGGCAAGGAGCGTAAAC
TGGTTGGCTACCGTATGCGTGGTAACAGCGCGTATAAGACCGTGCTGGACAAAAGCCTGGTTGGCAACAC
CGAACTGAGCCAGTGCAGCATGATCATTGAGATTCCGTACACCCAAACCGTGGACGCGGATTTCCGTGCG
CAGGTTCAAGCGGGTCTGCCGAAGGTGAGCATCAACCTGCCGGTTAAAGAAACCATTACCGCGAGCAACA
AGGACGAGCAGATGCTGTTCGATCGTTTTGTTGCGATTGACCTGGGTGAACGTGGCCTGGGTTACGCGGT
TTTTGATGCGAAAACCCTGGAACTGCAAGAGAGCGGTCACCGTCCGATCAAGGCGATTACCAACCTGCTG
AACCGTACCCACCATTATGAGCAGCGTCCGAACCAGCGTCAAAAGTTCCAAGCGAAATTTAACGTTAACC
TGAGCGAACTGCGTGAGAACACCGTGGGTGACGTTTGCCATCAGATCAACCGTATTTGCGCGTACTATAA
CGCGTTCCCGGTGCTGGAATACATGGTTCCGGACCGTCTGGATAAGCAACTGAAAAGCGTGTACGAGAGC
GTTACCAACCGTTATATCTGGAGCAGCACCGATGCGCACAAGAGCGCGCGTGTGCAGTTTTGGCTGGGTG
GCGAAACCTGGGAGCATCCGTATCTGAAGAGCGCGAAAGACAAGAAACCGCTGGTTCTGAGCCCGGGTCG
TGGTGCGAGCGGCAAAGGCACCAGCCAAACCTGCAGCTGCTGCGGCCGTAACCCGTTCGACCTGATCAAG
GATATGAAACCGCGTGCGAAGATTGCGGTGGTTGACGGCAAGGCGAAACTGGAAAACAGCGAGCTGAAAC
TGTTTGAACGTAACCTGGAGAGCAAGGACGATATGCTGGCGCGTCGTCACCGTAACGAACGTGCGGGTAT
GGAGCAGCCGCTGACCCCGGGTAACTACACCGTGGATGAAATCAAAGCGCTGCTGCGTGCGAACCTGCGT
CGTGCGCCGAAGAACCGTCGTACCAAAGACACCACCGTGAGCGAGTATCACTGCGTTTTCAGCGAT
Features (pLannotate 1.2.2; 10 found; start..end, strand, type, name):
    103..123     +  terminator     rrnB T1 terminator (fragment): Escherichia coli rrnB; transcription terminator T1 from the E. coli rrnB gene
    661..1611    -  CDS            Rep101: RepA protein needed for replication with the pSC101 origin; rep101
   1659..1881    -  rep_origin     pSC101 ori: low-copy replication origin that requires the Rep101 protein
   2425..3240    -  CDS            KanR: aminoglycoside phosphotransferase; aph(3')-Ia; confers resistance to kanamycin in bacteria or G418 (Geneticin®) in eukaryotes
   3425..4507    -  CDS            lacI: lac repressor; lacI; The lac repressor binds to the lac operator to inhibit transcription in E. coli. This inhibition can be relieved by adding lactose or isopropyl-β-D-thiogalactopyranoside (IPTG).
   4508..4585    -  promoter       lacI promoter: lacI
   4593..4872    -  CDS            TcR (fragment): tetracycline efflux protein; tet; confers resistance to tetracycline
   4878..4894    +  protein_bind   lac operator: The lac repressor binds to the lac operator to inhibit transcription in E. coli. This inhibition can be relieved by adding lactose or isopropyl-β-D-thiogalactopyranoside (IPTG). lac repressor encoded by lacI
   4901..4917    +  protein_bind   lac operator: The lac repressor binds to the lac operator to inhibit transcription in E. coli. This inhibition can be relieved by adding lactose or isopropyl-β-D-thiogalactopyranoside (IPTG). lac repressor encoded by lacI
   4934..4951    +  RBS            RBS (fragment): efficient ribosome binding site from bacteriophage T7 gene 10 (Olins and Rangwala, 1989)
