[The description below was written by a language model from this plasmid's Addgene catalogue record and pLannotate feature annotations shown in this document.]
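Description:
pCJH021_SC101_pLAC_Cas12c2_Kan is a low-copy bacterial expression plasmid of about 8.5 kb that produces wild-type Cas12c2, a type V CRISPR effector, in E. coli. It replicates from the pSC101 origin, which depends on the plasmid-encoded Rep101 (RepA) initiator protein annotated next to it, and it is selected with kanamycin through the aph(3')-Ia KanR gene. A short tetracycline-resistance fragment is also annotated, but as a partial sequence it is most likely a backbone remnant rather than a working marker.

The payload is a synthetic Cas12c2 (UnCas12c2) coding sequence of roughly 3.7 kb, taken from an earlier pET28a-based Cas12c2 expression plasmid. According to the catalogue entry it is driven by a lac promoter. The automated feature table does not annotate either the promoter or the Cas12c2 open reading frame, but it does show two forward-strand lac operators followed by a partial T7 gene 10 ribosome binding site, with a large unannotated stretch downstream that would accommodate the insert. A lacI gene with its own promoter lies on the opposite strand and supplies the lac repressor, so expression should be held down at the operators and relieved by IPTG or lactose. A fragment of the rrnB T1 terminator is annotated near the start of the record, which on a circular map lies downstream of that unannotated stretch. No guide RNA or CRISPR array element is annotated or mentioned in the record.

The stated purpose is in vivo interference assays in bacteria, where the low-copy, regulated Cas12c2 plasmid is used to test targeting activity. The associated study characterised Cas12c as a naturally DNase-free enzyme that silences gene expression.
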