Addgene plasmid #183072: pCJH021_SC101_pLAC_Cas12c2_Kan
Purpose: Wild-type Cas12c2 (Yan et al., 2019) in a plasmid containing a SC101 origin and lac promoter for in vivo interference assay.
Depositing lab: Jennifer Doudna. Depositing organization: University of California, Berkeley. Publication: A naturally DNase-free CRISPR-Cas12c enzyme silences gene expression. Huang CJ, Adler BA, Doudna JA. Mol Cell. 2022 Jun 2;82(11):2148-2160.e4. doi: 10.1016/j.molcel.2022.04.020. PubMed 35659325.
Backbone
  Vector backbone: pSC101 ori
  Vector type: Bacterial Expression
Growth in bacteria
  Bacterial resistance: Kanamycin, 50 μg/mL
  Growth temperature: 37°C
  Growth strain: DH5alpha
  Copy number: Low Copy
Gene/Insert
  Gene/Insert name: Cas12c2 (alt name: UnCas12c2)
  Species: Synthetic
  Insert size (bp): 3657
Resource information
  A portion of this plasmid was derived from a plasmid made by: Functionally diverse type V CRISPR-Cas systems. Yan WX, Hunnewell P, Alfonse LE, Carte JM, Keston-Smith E, Sothiselvam S, Garrity AJ, Chong S, Makarova KS, Koonin EV, Cheng DR, Scott DA. Science. 2019 Jan 4;363(6422):88-91. doi: 10.1126/science.aav7271. Epub 2018 Dec 6. 10.1126/science.aav7271 PubMed 30523077
Terms and licenses: Academic/Nonprofit Terms; Industry Terms: Not Available to Industry
Depositor comments: The Cas12c2 sequence was from pET28a-mH6-Cas12c2 (Addgene plasmid # 120873 ; http://n2t.net/addgene:120873 ; RRID:Addgene_120873)
How to cite: pCJH021_SC101_pLAC_Cas12c2_Kan was a gift from Jennifer Doudna (Addgene plasmid # 183072 ; http://n2t.net/addgene:183072 ; RRID:Addgene_183072)
